Addgene plasmid #87039: pRK5-FLAG-SZT2 2241-end
Purpose: mammalian expression of SZT2 fragment
Depositing lab: David Sabatini. Depositing organization: Whitehead Institute for Biomedical Research. Publication: KICSTOR recruits GATOR1 to the lysosome and is necessary for nutrients to regulate mTORC1. Wolfson RL, Chantranupong L, Wyant GA, Gu X, Orozco JM, Shen K, Condon KJ, Petri S, Kedir J, Scaria SM, Abu-Remaileh M, Frankel WN, Sabatini DM. Nature. 2017 Feb 15. doi: 10.1038/nature21423. PubMed 28199306.
Backbone
  Vector backbone: pRK5
  Vector type: Mammalian Expression
Growth in bacteria
  Bacterial resistance: Ampicillin, 100 μg/mL
  Growth temperature: 37°C
  Growth strain: DH5alpha
  Copy number: Unknown
Gene/Insert
  Gene/Insert name: SZT2 (alt name: NM_015284)
  Species: H. sapiens (human)
  Mutation: AA 2241-end
  Entrez Gene: SZT2 (a.k.a. C1orf84, EIEE18, KIAA0467, SZT2A, SZT2B)
  Promoter: CMV
  Tag / fusion protein: Flag (N terminal on insert)
  Cloning method: Restriction Enzyme; 5′ cloning site Sal (unknown if destroyed); 3′ cloning site Not (unknown if destroyed)
  Sequencing primers: 5′ ATT TAG GTG ACA CTA TAG; 3′ TGT AAC CAT TAT AAG CTG
Terms and licenses: Academic/Nonprofit Terms; Industry Terms: Not Available to Industry
How to cite: pRK5-FLAG-SZT2 2241-end was a gift from David Sabatini (Addgene plasmid # 87039 ; http://n2t.net/addgene:87039 ; RRID:Addgene_87039)
