[The description below was written by a language model from this plasmid's Addgene catalogue record and pLannotate feature annotations shown in this document.]
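Description:
pRK5-FLAG-SZT2 2241-end is a mammalian expression plasmid of about 8.1 kb, built on the pRK5 backbone, that produces a C-terminal fragment of human SZT2 (amino acid 2241 to the end of the protein) with an N-terminal FLAG epitope tag. It is propagated in E. coli through a high-copy ColE1/pUC-type origin and selected with ampicillin via the β-lactamase gene. An M13 phage origin is also present, along with short remnants of lacZα, lacI, rop and bom sequences and a lac promoter/operator. These are leftovers of the backbone's cloning history rather than functional parts of the design. No mammalian selection marker is annotated, so the plasmid appears suited to transient transfection.

Expression is driven by the human cytomegalovirus immediate early enhancer and promoter. These are followed by a fragment of the CMV intron and an SP6 phage promoter, which can serve for in vitro transcription or as a sequencing primer site. The FLAG sequence precedes the roughly 3.4 kb SZT2 coding fragment, which was inserted between Sal and Not restriction sites, and the transcript is terminated by an SV40 polyadenylation signal. An SV40 enhancer/early promoter region lies downstream of the cassette. The automated annotation also flags a short partial match to an immunoglobulin heavy chain signal sequence upstream of the tag. The record does not indicate that this fragment is functional or intended.

SZT2 is a component of the KICSTOR complex, which the associated study links to lysosomal recruitment of GATOR1 and nutrient regulation of mTORC1. As one truncation of SZT2, this construct is likely used for detecting or immunoprecipitating the FLAG-tagged fragment in mammalian cells, for example to map which regions mediate its interactions.
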