Features (pLannotate 1.2.2; 21 found; start..end, strand, type, name):
      1..380     +  enhancer       CMV enhancer: human cytomegalovirus immediate early enhancer
    381..584     +  promoter       CMV promoter: human cytomegalovirus (CMV) immediate early promoter
    720..763     +  intron         CMV intron (fragment): modified intron A from human cytomegalovirus
    815..833     +  promoter       SP6 promoter: promoter for bacteriophage SP6 RNA polymerase
    837..874     +  CDS            IgH signal sequence (fragment): signal sequence from the mouse immunoglobulin heavy chain variable region
    927..947     +  CDS            FLAG (fragment): FLAG® epitope tag, followed by an enterokinase cleavage site
    972..4376    +  CDS            SZT2 (fragment): SZT2_HUMAN - Also known as C1orf84 From Homo sapiens (Human).
   4426..4560    +  polyA_signal   SV40 poly(A) signal: SV40 polyadenylation signal
   4629..4986    +  promoter       SV40 promoter: SV40 enhancer and early promoter
   5005..5159    +  CDS            lacZα (fragment): LacZα fragment of β-galactosidase; lacZ fragment
   5165..5216    -  misc_feature   bom (fragment): basis of mobility region from pBR322
   5235..5615    +  rep_origin     M13 ori (sequence partly withheld): M13 bacteriophage origin of replication; arrow indicates direction of (+) strand synthesis
   5691..5740    -  misc_feature   bom (fragment): basis of mobility region from pBR322
   5842..5877    -  CDS            rop (fragment): Rop protein, which maintains plasmids at low copy number; rop
   5972..6076    +  promoter       AmpR promoter: bla
   6077..6937    +  CDS            AmpR: β-lactamase; bla; confers resistance to ampicillin, carbenicillin, and related antibiotics
   7108..7696    +  rep_origin     ori: high-copy-number ColE1/pMB1/pBR322/pUC origin of replication
   7879..7971    +  CDS            lacI (fragment): lac repressor; lacI; The lac repressor binds to the lac operator to inhibit transcription in E. coli. This inhibition can be relieved by adding lactose or isopropyl-β-D-thiogalactopyranoside (IPTG).
   7984..8005    +  protein_bind   CAP binding site: CAP binding activates transcription in the presence of cAMP. E. coli catabolite activator protein
   8020..8050    +  promoter       lac promoter: promoter for the E. coli lac operon
   8058..8074    +  protein_bind   lac operator: The lac repressor binds to the lac operator to inhibit transcription in E. coli. This inhibition can be relieved by adding lactose or isopropyl-β-D-thiogalactopyranoside (IPTG). lac repressor encoded by lacI
>Addgene plasmid #87039 | pRK5-FLAG-SZT2 2241-end | addgene full sequence | sequence record 174774 | Addgene NGS Result
GACATTGATTATTGACTAGTTATTAATAGTAATCAATTACGGGGTCATTAGTTCATAGCCCATATATGGA
GTTCCGCGTTACATAACTTACGGTAAATGGCCCGCCTGGCTGACCGCCCAACGACCCCCGCCCATTGACG
TCAATAATGACGTATGTTCCCATAGTAACGCCAATAGGGACTTTCCATTGACGTCAATGGGTGGAGTATT
TACGGTAAACTGCCCACTTGGCAGTACATCAAGTGTATCATATGCCAAGTACGCCCCCTATTGACGTCAA
TGACGGTAAATGGCCCGCCTGGCATTATGCCCAGTACATGACCTTATGGGACTTTCCTACTTGGCAGTAC
ATCTACGTATTAGTCATCGCTATTACCATGGTGATGCGGTTTTGGCAGTACATCAATGGGCGTGGATAGC
GGTTTGACTCACGGGGATTTCCAAGTCTCCACCCCATTGACGTCAATGGGAGTTTGTTTTGGCACCAAAA
TCAACGGGACTTTCCAAAATGTCGTAACAACTCCGCCCCATTGACGCAAATGGGCGGTAGGCGTGTACGG
TGGGAGGTCTATATAAGCAGAGCTCGTTTAGTGAACCGTCAGATCGCCTGGAGACGCCATCCACGCTGTT
TTGACCTCCATAGAAGACACCGGGACCGATCCAGCCTCCGCGGCCGGGAACGGTGCATTGGAACGCGGAT
TCCCCGTGCCAAGAGTGACGTAAGTACCGCCTATAGAGTCTATAGGCCCACCCCCTTGGCTTCGTTAGAA
CGCGGCTACAATTAATACATAACCTTATGTATCATACACATACGATTTAGGTGACACTATAGAATAACAT
CCACTTTGCCTTTCTCTCCACAGGTGTCCACTCCCAGGTCCAACTGCACCTCGGTTCTATCGATTGAATT
CACCATGGAAATGGACTACAAGGATGACGATGACAAGGGTGGTGGTGGTGGTGCGTCGACGACTCTAGCC
TTTGTGGATGAAGGAGGGGCCCCCTTGTCACTGGCGTTGTGGCCCCCCTCCTCTCCGGGGCCCCCAGACC
CACTGCGAGAGGAGGAATTTGAGCAACTGACCCAGGTCATCCGCTGCCCGGTTGTTGTGGACAGTTCTTC
AGCTCAGAATGGGGCCCCACGGCTTCGATTGGATGTGTGGGAAAAGGGGAACATTAGTATTGTGCAGCTG
GAGGAGAAACTCCGAGGAGCAGCTCGCCAGGCCCTGGCCGATGCCATCATCGAGCTTCAGCTGCTGCCAG
CTTCACTATGTACAGAGGACACACCCACAGGAAGTCTCAGGAACGGATCGTTGGAAACTAAGAGCTCTGC
AGGCCGAGCTAGCACCTTTCCCCCTGCCCCTGTCCCTGGGGAGCCTGTGACTCCACCCAGCAAAGCGGGC
CGGCGTAGCTTCTGGGATATGCTGAGTAAAACAGAATGTGGGGATTTGGGTTCCCCCAAAACAACTGATG
ACATTGTCCTGGATCGGCCAGAAGACACTCGGGGCCGGAGGCGTCACAAAACCGAGAGTGTTCGGACTCC
TGGTGGAGCTGAGCGGGCGCCAGGCTCAGATTCTGGAGCCCAGAGACAAAAGCGCCGGACAACACAGCTA
GAAGAGGGTGAGGTGGGGACCCTTCATCCTGTGTTTGCCCGTGTTGCTCAGCGCTGGATGGAGTTTATGG
TTCAGATTGGTTGTGCCTCAGTGTCCAGAAGCTCTGCCCACATGGTGTCCCGGTTCCTCCTTCCATCCAT
CCTGTCTGAGTTCACCGCACTGGTCACCTCAATGGCTGGAGACACCAGTGTCCGCATCTTTGAGCAGCAT
TTGGGTTCAGAGCCAGAGATCTTCGGCCCTTGTTCCCCTGGGCAACTGGGCCCCTCTCCCCGCCCTGCAG
CTGAGCGGCATCTGCTGCTTCTGGGAAGGAACTTCTTGCAGTGGAGGAGACCAACACAGCAGGCTGCCAA
AGCCATGCAGCGCTTCGAGCCAGGAGGTGATGGGAGCTCAGGGCGAAATGCTCCCCGGCAGAGGCTCTTG
CTACTAGAGGTTGTGGACAAGAAGCTACAGCTGCTGACCTACAACTGGGCTCCAGACCTGGGGGCAGCAT
TGGGCCGAGCGCTGGTTCGCCTGGTGCAGTGGCAGAATGCACGAGCCCATCTCATCTTCTGCCTACTCAG
CCAGAAGCTTGGCCTCTTCCATCATTATGGCCAGTTGGACTTCCCCGTGCGAGATGAAAAGGAGCCAAAC
CCATTCCTGCTGCCGACCATGGAAGTGGAGACCCTCATCCGGAGTGCAAGTCCCCCGCTGAGCCGTGAGC
AGGGCCGACTGAGTGGGTCCTCTCGTGGTGGGGGTCCTCTTCCCCTGGACACATTCCCCTTTGACGAGGC
CCTAAGGGATATCACGGCTGCCCGCCCCAGCTCCGTACTTGGTCCTGTGCCCAGACCTCCTGATCCTGTC
ACCTACCATGGACAACAGTTCCTAGAGATCAAGATGGCAGAGCGCAGAGAGCTGGAGCGCCAGATGAAGA
TGGAAAACCTGTTTGTAACCTGGCAGCAGCGTTCTACCCCAGCCACCATGCCCATCAGTGCTGGAGAGCT
GGAGACCCTGAAGCAGTCATCCCGCCTGGTGCATTACTGTGCAACAGCCATGCTCTTCGACCCAGCTGCC
TGGCTGCATGGGCCCCCAGAGACCTCTGGACCCCCTGACGGGCAGCGGCGCCATCGCCCTGAGTCAGGGT
CTGGGAGCCGAGAGGCCCCCACAAGCTGTGAATCCTTGGATGTGTCGCCCCCGGGAGCCCGTGAGGAGCC
TTGGCTGAAGGAGCTGAGCTTGGCTTTCCTGCAGCAATATGTGCAGTATCTGCAGAGCATAGGTTTTGTG
CTGGTACCACTGCGGCCCCCCTCACCCGCCCGCAGCACCAGCCGGCCACGGGCCATGGCTATCCTTGGAA
CAGAGGGTCGAGGCTCCTTCTCCTGCCCTAAAACCAAGACTGATGGGAGCCCCAAGAGCACTAGCTCTCC
GGTAACCACCTACCACCTGCAGCGGGCACTGCCTGGGGGCATCATCCTCATGGAACTGGCATTCCAGGGC
TGTTACTTCTGTGTCAAACAGTTTGCCCTGGAATGTTCCCGAATCCCAATGGGGCAGGCTGTCAACTCAC
AGCTGTCCATGCTGTTCACAGAGGAGTGTGACAAGGTGCGGGACCTGATGCACGTGCACTCGTTCAGCTA
TGACTTCCATCTGCGCCTCGTGCATCAGCACGTGCTAGGTGCCCATCTGGTGCTGCGGCACGGCTACCAC
CTCACCACCTTTCTGCGACACTTCCTGGCCCACCACCCTGACGGACCCCACTTTGGCCGCAATCACATTT
ACCAAGGGACATTGGAGCTCCCCACACCACTCATTGCTGCCCACCAGCTATACAACTACGTGGCTGATCA
CGCCAGCTCTTACCACATGAAGCCATTGCGAATGGCCCGGCCAGGGGGCCCAGAACACAACGAGTATGCC
CTGGTGTCGGCATGGCACAGTTCTGGCTCCTACCTGGACTCTGAGGGACTTCGACACCAGGATGACTTTG
ATGTGTCTCTGCTTGTCTGTCACTGTGCTGCACCCTTTGAGGAGCAAGGAGAGGCTGAGCGGCACGTTCT
GCGGCTACAGTTCTTCGTGGTGCTCACCAGCCAGCGAGAGCTCTTCCCCAGGCTCACTGCTGACATGCGC
CGCTTCCGGAAGCCACCCAGACTGCCCCCTGAGCCAGAGGCTCCTGGGAGTTCAGCTGGCAGCCCTGGGG
AGGCCTCAGGGCTTATTCTAGCGCCTGGACCGGCTCCTCTGTTCCCACCACTGGCTGCAGAGGTGGGCAT
GGCACGAGCACGGCTGGCTCAGCTGGTGCGGCTGGCTGGAGGGCACTGCCGTCGGGACACCCTTTGGAAG
CGCCTCTTCTTGCTGGAGCCACCGGGGCCTGATCGACTGCGGCTAGGGGGGCGCCTGGCCCTGGCAGAGC
TGGAGGAACTCCTAGAAGCAGTCCATGCCAAATCCATTGGGGACATCGACCCCCAGCTGGACTGCTTCCT
ATCCATGACGGTCTCCTGGTACCAGAGCCTGATCAAAGTTCTCCTAAGCCGCTTCCCCCAGAGCTGTCGC
CATTTCCAAAGCCCAGACTTGGGAACTCAGTACCTGGTTGTGCTGAATCAGAAGTTCACTGACTGCTTTG
TGCTAGTGTTTCTGGACTCCCACTTAGGAAAGACGTCTCTGACAGTGGTTTTCCGAGAGCCCTTCCCAGT
ACAGCCCCAGGACAGCGAGAGCCCCCCTGCCCAACTGGTCTCCACCTACCACCACCTGGAGTCTGTCATC
AACACAGCCTGTTTCACCCTCTGGACCCGCCTCCTCTGAGCGGCCGCTAAGTAAGTAAGGATCCCCAGCT
TGGCCGCCATGGCCCAACTTGTTTATTGCAGCTTATAATGGTTACAAATAAAGCAATAGCATCACAAATT
TCACAAATAAAGCATTTTTTTCACTGCATTCTAGTTGTGGTTTGTCCAAACTCATCAATGTATCTTATCA
TGTCTGGATCGGGAATTAATTCGGCGCAGCACCATGGCCTGAAATAACCTCTGAAAGAGGAACTTGGTTA
GGTACCTTCTGAGGCGGAAAGAACCAGCTGTGGAATGTGTGTCAGTTAGGGTGTGGAAAGTCCCCAGGCT
CCCCAGCAGGCAGAAGTATGCAAAGCATGCATCTCAATTAGTCAGCAACCAGGTGTGGAAAGTCCCCAGG
CTCCCCAGCAGGCAGAAGTATGCAAAGCATGCATCTCAATTAGTCAGCAACCATAGTCCCGCCCCTAACT
CCGCCCATCCCGCCCCTAACTCCGCCCAGTTCCGCCCATTCTCCGCCCCATGGCTGACTAATTTTTTTTA
TTTATGCAGAGGCCGAGGCCGCCTCGGCCTCTGAGCTATTCCAGAAGTAGTGAGGAGGCTTTTTTGGAGG
CCTAGGCTTTTGCAAAAAGCTGTTAACAGCTTGGCACTGGCCGTCGTTTTACAACGTCGTGACTGGGAAA
ACCCTGGCGTTACCCAACTTAATCGCCTTGCAGCACATCCCCCTTTCGCCAGCTGGCGTAATAGCGAAGA
GGCCCGCACCGATCGCCCTTCCCAACAGTTGCGCAGCCTGAATGGCGAATGGCGCCTGATGCGGTATTTT
CTCCTTACGCATCTGTGCGGTATTTCACACCGCATA
[142 nt withheld, positions 5217-5358]
C
[141 nt withheld, positions 5360-5500]
CCTTTGACGTTGGAGTCCACGTTCTTT
[37 nt withheld, positions 5528-5564]
ACCCTATCTCGGGCTATTCTTTTGATTTATAAGGGATTTTGCCGATTTCGGCCTATTGGTTAAAAAATGA
GCTGATTTAACAAAAATTTAACGCGAATTTTAACAAAATATTAACGTTTACAATTTTATGGTGCACTCTC
AGTACAATCTGCTCTGATGCCGCATAGTTAAGCCAGCCCCGACACCCGCCAACACCCGCTGACGCGCCCT
GACGGGCTTGTCTGCTCCCGGCATCCGCTTACAGACAAGCTGTGACCGTCTCCGGGAGCTGCATGTGTCA
GAGGTTTTCACCGTCATCACCGAAACGCGCGAGACGAAAGGGCCTCGTGATACGCCTATTTTTATAGGTT
AATGTCATGATAATAATGGTTTCTTAGACGTCAGGTGGCACTTTTCGGGGAAATGTGCGCGGAACCCCTA
TTTGTTTATTTTTCTAAATACATTCAAATATGTATCCGCTCATGAGACAATAACCCTGATAAATGCTTCA
ATAATATTGAAAAAGGAAGAGTATGAGTATTCAACATTTCCGTGTCGCCCTTATTCCCTTTTTTGCGGCA
TTTTGCCTTCCTGTTTTTGCTCACCCAGAAACGCTGGTGAAAGTAAAAGATGCTGAAGATCAGTTGGGTG
CACGAGTGGGTTACATCGAACTGGATCTCAACAGCGGTAAGATCCTTGAGAGTTTTCGCCCCGAAGAACG
TTTTCCAATGATGAGCACTTTTAAAGTTCTGCTATGTGGCGCGGTATTATCCCGTATTGACGCCGGGCAA
GAGCAACTCGGTCGCCGCATACACTATTCTCAGAATGACTTGGTTGAGTACTCACCAGTCACAGAAAAGC
ATCTTACGGATGGCATGACAGTAAGAGAATTATGCAGTGCTGCCATAACCATGAGTGATAACACTGCGGC
CAACTTACTTCTGACAACGATCGGAGGACCGAAGGAGCTAACCGCTTTTTTGCACAACATGGGGGATCAT
GTAACTCGCCTTGATCGTTGGGAACCGGAGCTGAATGAAGCCATACCAAACGACGAGCGTGACACCACGA
TGCCTGTAGCAATGGCAACAACGTTGCGCAAACTATTAACTGGCGAACTACTTACTCTAGCTTCCCGGCA
ACAATTAATAGACTGGATGGAGGCGGATAAAGTTGCAGGACCACTTCTGCGCTCGGCCCTTCCGGCTGGC
TGGTTTATTGCTGATAAATCTGGAGCCGGTGAGCGTGGGTCTCGCGGTATCATTGCAGCACTGGGGCCAG
ATGGTAAGCCCTCCCGTATCGTAGTTATCTACACGACGGGGAGTCAGGCAACTATGGATGAACGAAATAG
ACAGATCGCTGAGATAGGTGCCTCACTGATTAAGCATTGGTAACTGTCAGACCAAGTTTACTCATATATA
CTTTAGATTGATTTAAAACTTCATTTTTAATTTAAAAGGATCTAGGTGAAGATCCTTTTTGATAATCTCA
TGACCAAAATCCCTTAACGTGAGTTTTCGTTCCACTGAGCGTCAGACCCCGTAGAAAAGATCAAAGGATC
TTCTTGAGATCCTTTTTTTCTGCGCGTAATCTGCTGCTTGCAAACAAAAAAACCACCGCTACCAGCGGTG
GTTTGTTTGCCGGATCAAGAGCTACCAACTCTTTTTCCGAAGGTAACTGGCTTCAGCAGAGCGCAGATAC
CAAATACTGTTCTTCTAGTGTAGCCGTAGTTAGGCCACCACTTCAAGAACTCTGTAGCACCGCCTACATA
CCTCGCTCTGCTAATCCTGTTACCAGTGGCTGCTGCCAGTGGCGATAAGTCGTGTCTTACCGGGTTGGAC
TCAAGACGATAGTTACCGGATAAGGCGCAGCGGTCGGGCTGAACGGGGGGTTCGTGCACACAGCCCAGCT
TGGAGCGAACGACCTACACCGAACTGAGATACCTACAGCGTGAGCTATGAGAAAGCGCCACGCTTCCCGA
AGGGAGAAAGGCGGACAGGTATCCGGTAAGCGGCAGGGTCGGAACAGGAGAGCGCACGAGGGAGCTTCCA
GGGGGAAACGCCTGGTATCTTTATAGTCCTGTCGGGTTTCGCCACCTCTGACTTGAGCGTCGATTTTTGT
GATGCTCGTCAGGGGGGCGGAGCCTATGGAAAAACGCCAGCAACGCGGCCTTTTTACGGTTCCTGGCCTT
TTGCTGGCCTTTTGCTCACATGTTCTTTCCTGCGTTATCCCCTGATTCTGTGGATAACCGTATTACCGCC
TTTGAGTGAGCTGATACCGCTCGCCGCAGCCGAACGACCGAGCGCAGCGAGTCAGTGAGCGAGGAAGCGG
AAGAGCGCCCAATACGCAAACCGCCTCTCCCCGCGCGTTGGCCGATTCATTAATGCAGCTGGCACGACAG
GTTTCCCGACTGGAAAGCGGGCAGTGAGCGCAACGCAATTAATGTGAGTTAGCTCACTCATTAGGCACCC
CAGGCTTTACACTTTATGCTTCCGGCTCGTATGTTGTGTGGAATTGTGAGCGGATAACAATTTCACACAG
GAAACAGCTATGACATGATTACGAATTAATTCGAGCTCGCCC
