>Addgene plasmid #87039 | pRK5-FLAG-SZT2 2241-end | depositor partial sequence | sequence record 169808 | Insert
CTAGCCTTTGTGGATGAAGGAGGGGCCCCCTTGTCACTGGCGTTGTGGCCCCCCTCCTCTCCGGGGCCCC
CAGACCCACTGCGAGAGGAGGAATTTGAGCAACTGACCCAGGTCATCCGCTGCCCGGTTGTTGTGGACAG
TTCTTCAGCTCAGAATGGGGCCCCACGGCTTCGATTGGATGTGTGGGAAAAGGGGAACATTAGTATTGTG
CAGCTGGAGGAGAAACTCCGAGGAGCAGCTCGCCAGGCCCTGGCCGATGCCATCATCGAGCTTCAGCTGC
TGCCAGCTTCACTATGTACAGAGGACACACCCACAGGAAGTCTCAGGAACGGATCGTTGGAAACTAAGAG
CTCTGCAGGCCGAGCTAGCACCTTTCCCCCTGCCCCTGTCCCTGGGGAGCCTGTGACTCCACCCAGCAAA
GCGGGCCGGCGTAGCTTCTGGGATATGCTGAGTAAAACAGAATGTGGGGATTTGGGTTCCCCCAAAACAA
CTGATGACATTGTCCTGGATCGGCCAGAAGACACTCGGGGCCGGAGGCGTCACAAAACCGAGAGTGTTCG
GACTCCTGGTGGAGCTGAGCGGGCGCCAGGCTCAGATTCTGGAGCCCAGAGACAAAAGCGCCGGACAACA
CAGCTAGAAGAGGGTGAGGTGGGGACCCTTCATCCTGTGTTTGCCCGTGTTGCTCAGCGCTGGATGGAGT
TTATGGTTCAGATTGGTTGTGCCTCAGTGTCCAGAAGCTCTGCCCACATGGTGTCCCGGTTCCTCCTTCC
ATCCATCCTGTCTGAGTTCACCGCACTGGTCACCTCAATGGCTGGAGACACCAGTGTCCGCATCTTTGAG
CAGCATTTGGGTTCAGAGCCAGAGATCTTCGGCCCTTGTTCCCCTGGGCAACTGGGCCCCTCTCCCCGCC
CTGCAGCTGAGCGGCATCTGCTGCTTCTGGGAAGGAACTTCTTGCAGTGGAGGAGACCAACACAGCAGGC
TGCCAAAGCCATGCAGCGCTTCGAGCCAGGAGGTGATGGGAGCTCAGGGCGAAATGCTCCCCGGCAGAGG
CTCTTGCTACTAGAGGTTGTGGACAAGAAGCTACAGCTGCTGACCTACAACTGGGCTCCAGACCTGGGGG
CAGCATTGGGCCGAGCGCTGGTTCGCCTGGTGCAGTGGCAGAATGCACGAGCCCATCTCATCTTCTGCCT
ACTCAGCCAGAAGCTTGGCCTCTTCCATCATTATGGCCAGTTGGACTTCCCCGTGCGAGATGAAAAGGAG
CCAAACCCATTCCTGCTGCCGACCATGGAAGTGGAGACCCTCATCCGGAGTGCAAGTCCCCCGCTGAGCC
GTGAGCAGGGCCGACTGAGTGGGTCCTCTCGTGGTGGGGGTCCTCTTCCCCTGGACACATTCCCCTTTGA
CGAGGCCCTAAGGGATATCACGGCTGCCCGCCCCAGCTCCGTACTTGGTCCTGTGCCCAGACCTCCTGAT
CCTGTCACCTACCATGGACAACAGTTCCTAGAGATCAAGATGGCAGAGCGCAGAGAGCTGGAGCGCCAGA
TGAAGATGGAAAACCTGTTTGTAACCTGGCAGCAGCGTTCTACCCCAGCCACCATGCCCATCAGTGCTGG
AGAGCTGGAGACCCTGAAGCAGTCATCCCGCCTGGTGCATTACTGTGCAACAGCCATGCTCTTCGACCCA
GCTGCCTGGCTGCATGGGCCCCCAGAGACCTCTGGACCCCCTGACGGGCAGCGGCGCCATCGCCCTGAGT
CAGGGTCTGGGAGCCGAGAGGCCCCCACAAGCTGTGAATCCTTGGATGTGTCGCCCCCGGGAGCCCGTGA
GGAGCCTTGGCTGAAGGAGCTGAGCTTGGCTTTCCTGCAGCAATATGTGCAGTATCTGCAGAGCATAGGT
TTTGTGCTGGTACCACTGCGGCCCCCCTCACCCGCCCGCAGCACCAGCCGGCCACGGGCCATGGCTATCC
TTGGAACAGAGGGTCGAGGCTCCTTCTCCTGCCCTAAAACCAAGACTGATGGGAGCCCCAAGAGCACTAG
CTCTCCGGTAACCACCTACCACCTGCAGCGGGCACTGCCTGGGGGCATCATCCTCATGGAACTGGCATTC
CAGGGCTGTTACTTCTGTGTCAAACAGTTTGCCCTGGAATGTTCCCGAATCCCAATGGGGCAGGCTGTCA
ACTCACAGCTGTCCATGCTGTTCACAGAGGAGTGTGACAAGGTGCGGGACCTGATGCACGTGCACTCGTT
CAGCTATGACTTCCATCTGCGCCTCGTGCATCAGCACGTGCTAGGTGCCCATCTGGTGCTGCGGCACGGC
TACCACCTCACCACCTTTCTGCGACACTTCCTGGCCCACCACCCTGACGGACCCCACTTTGGCCGCAATC
ACATTTACCAAGGGACATTGGAGCTCCCCACACCACTCATTGCTGCCCACCAGCTATACAACTACGTGGC
TGATCACGCCAGCTCTTACCACATGAAGCCATTGCGAATGGCCCGGCCAGGGGGCCCAGAACACAACGAG
TATGCCCTGGTGTCGGCATGGCACAGTTCTGGCTCCTACCTGGACTCTGAGGGACTTCGACACCAGGATG
ACTTTGATGTGTCTCTGCTTGTCTGTCACTGTGCTGCACCCTTTGAGGAGCAAGGAGAGGCTGAGCGGCA
CGTTCTGCGGCTACAGTTCTTCGTGGTGCTCACCAGCCAGCGAGAGCTCTTCCCCAGGCTCACTGCTGAC
ATGCGCCGCTTCCGGAAGCCACCCAGACTGCCCCCTGAGCCAGAGGCTCCTGGGAGTTCAGCTGGCAGCC
CTGGGGAGGCCTCAGGGCTTATTCTAGCGCCTGGACCGGCTCCTCTGTTCCCACCACTGGCTGCAGAGGT
GGGCATGGCACGAGCACGGCTGGCTCAGCTGGTGCGGCTGGCTGGAGGGCACTGCCGTCGGGACACCCTT
TGGAAGCGCCTCTTCTTGCTGGAGCCACCGGGGCCTGATCGACTGCGGCTAGGGGGGCGCCTGGCCCTGG
CAGAGCTGGAGGAACTCCTAGAAGCAGTCCATGCCAAATCCATTGGGGACATCGACCCCCAGCTGGACTG
CTTCCTATCCATGACGGTCTCCTGGTACCAGAGCCTGATCAAAGTTCTCCTAAGCCGCTTCCCCCAGAGC
TGTCGCCATTTCCAAAGCCCAGACTTGGGAACTCAGTACCTGGTTGTGCTGAATCAGAAGTTCACTGACT
GCTTTGTGCTAGTGTTTCTGGACTCCCACTTAGGAAAGACGTCTCTGACAGTGGTTTTCCGAGAGCCCTT
CCCAGTACAGCCCCAGGACAGCGAGAGCCCCCCTGCCCAACTGGTCTCCACCTACCACCACCTGGAGTCT
GTCATCAACACAGCCTGTTTCACCCTCTGGACCCGCCTCCTCTGA
